>Addgene plasmid #126954 | GFP-(SIM)1 | addgene full sequence | sequence record 255272 | Addgene NGS Result
TAATACGACTCACTATAGGGGAATTGTGAGCGGATAACAATTCCCCTCTAGAAATAATTTTGTTTAACTT
TAAGAAGGAGATATACCATGGGCCATCACCATCACCATCACCATCACCATCACGGCGAAAACCTATACTT
CCAGGGATCCATGGTGAGCAAGGGCGAGGAGCTGTTCACCGGGGTGGTGCCCATCCTGGTCGAGCTGGAC
GGCGACGTAAACGGCCACAAGTTCAGCGTGTCCGGCGAGGGCGAGGGCGATGCCACCTACGGCAAGCTGA
CCCTGAAGTTCATCTGCACCACCGGCAAGCTGCCCGTGCCCTGGCCCACCCTCGTGACCACCCTGACCTA
CGGCGTGCAGTGCTTCAGCCGCTACCCCGACCACATGAAGCAGCACGACTTCTTCAAGTCCGCCATGCCC
GAAGGCTACGTCCAGGAGCGCACCATCTTCTTCAAGGACGACGGCAACTACAAGACCCGCGCCGAGGTGA
AGTTCGAGGGCGACACCCTGGTGAACCGCATCGAGCTGAAGGGCATCGACTTCAAGGAGGACGGCAACAT
CCTGGGGCACAAGCTGGAGTACAACTACAACAGCCACAACGTCTATATCATGGCCGACAAGCAGAAGAAC
GGCATCAAGGTGAACTTCAAGATCCGCCACAACATCGAGGACGGCAGCGTGCAGCTCGCCGACCACTACC
AGCAGAACACCCCCATCGGCGACGGCCCCGTGCTGCTGCCCGACAACCACTACCTGAGCACCCAGTCCAA
GCTGAGCAAAGACCCCAACGAGAAGCGCGATCACATGGTCCTGCTGGAGTTCGTGACCGCCGCCGGGATC
ACTCTCGGCATGGACGAGCTGTACAAGTCCGGAGGTAGTGGCGGTAGCGGTGGCTCTTGGGGTGGGAGCA
AAGTAGATGTGATCGACTTGACCATCGAAAGCAGCAGCGACGAAGAAGAAGATCCGCCTGCCAAACGCGG
CGGTAGCTGCGGTGGCTCTCTCGAGAACCTGTATTTTCAGGGCCGTAAACGTAAACGTAAACGTAAACGT
AAAGGCTGAGTCGAGCACCACCACCACCACCACTGAGATCCGGCTGCTAACAAAGCCCGAAAGGAAGCTG
AGTTGGCTGCTGCCACCGCTGAGCAATAACTAGCATAACCCCTTGGGGCCTCTAAACGGGTCTTGAGGGG
TTTTTTGCTGAAAGGAGGAACTATATCCGGATTGGCGAATGGG
[124 nt withheld, positions 1234-1357]
C
[91 nt withheld, positions 1359-1449]
A
[49 nt withheld, positions 1451-1499]
CCTTTGACGTTGGAGTCCACGTTCTTT
[37 nt withheld, positions 1527-1563]
ACCCTATCTCGGTCTATTCTTTTGATTTATAAGGGATTTTGCCGATTTCGGCCTATTGGTTAAAAAATGA
GCTGATTTAACAAAAATTTAACGCGAATTTTAACAAAATATTAACGCTTACAATTTAGGTGGCACTTTTC
GGGGAAATGTGCGCGGAACCCCTATTTGTTTATTTTTCTAAATACATTCAAATATGTATCCGCTCATGAG
ACAATAACCCTGATAAATGCTTCAATAATATTGAAAAAGGAAGAGTATGAGTATTCAACATTTCCGTGTC
GCCCTTATTCCCTTTTTTGCGGCATTTTGCCTTCCTGTTTTTGCTCACCCAGAAACGCTGGTGAAAGTAA
AAGATGCTGAAGATCAGTTGGGTGCACGAGTGGGTTACATCGAACTGGATCTCAACAGCGGTAAGATCCT
TGAGAGTTTTCGCCCCGAAGAACGTTTTCCAATGATGAGCACTTTTAAAGTTCTGCTATGTGGCGCGGTA
TTATCCCGTATTGACGCCGGGCAAGAGCAACTCGGTCGCCGCATACACTATTCTCAGAATGACTTGGTTG
AGTACTCACCAGTCACAGAAAAGCATCTTACGGATGGCATGACAGTAAGAGAATTATGCAGTGCTGCCAT
AACCATGAGTGATAACACTGCGGCCAACTTACTTCTGACAACGATCGGAGGACCGAAGGAGCTAACCGCT
TTTTTGCACAACATGGGGGATCATGTAACTCGCCTTGATCGTTGGGAACCGGAGCTGAATGAAGCCATAC
CAAACGACGAGCGTGACACCACGATGCCTGCAGCAATGGCAACAACGTTGCGCAAACTATTAACTGGCGA
ACTACTTACTCTAGCTTCCCGGCAACAATTAATAGACTGGATGGAGGCGGATAAAGTTGCAGGACCACTT
CTGCGCTCGGCCCTTCCGGCTGGCTGGTTTATTGCTGATAAATCTGGAGCCGGTGAGCGTGGGTCTCGCG
GTATCATTGCAGCACTGGGGCCAGATGGTAAGCCCTCCCGTATCGTAGTTATCTACACGACGGGGAGTCA
GGCAACTATGGATGAACGAAATAGACAGATCGCTGAGATAGGTGCCTCACTGATTAAGCATTGGTAACTG
TCAGACCAAGTTTACTCATATATACTTTAGATTGATTTAAAACTTCATTTTTAATTTAAAAGGATCTAGG
TGAAGATCCTTTTTGATAATCTCATGACCAAAATCCCTTAACGTGAGTTTTCGTTCCACTGAGCGTCAGA
CCCCGTAGAAAAGATCAAAGGATCTTCTTGAGATCCTTTTTTTCTGCGCGTAATCTGCTGCTTGCAAACA
AAAAAACCACCGCTACCAGCGGTGGTTTGTTTGCCGGATCAAGAGCTACCAACTCTTTTTCCGAAGGTAA
CTGGCTTCAGCAGAGCGCAGATACCAAATACTGTCCTTCTAGTGTAGCCGTAGTTAGGCCACCACTTCAA
GAACTCTGTAGCACCGCCTACATACCTCGCTCTGCTAATCCTGTTACCAGTGGCTGCTGCCAGTGGCGAT
AAGTCGTGTCTTACCGGGTTGGACTCAAGACGATAGTTACCGGATAAGGCGCAGCGGTCGGGCTGAACGG
GGGGTTCGTGCACACAGCCCAGCTTGGAGCGAACGACCTACACCGAACTGAGATACCTACAGCGTGAGCT
ATGAGAAAGCGCCACGCTTCCCGAAGGGAGAAAGGCGGACAGGTATCCGGTAAGCGGCAGGGTCGGAACA
GGAGAGCGCACGAGGGAGCTTCCAGGGGGAAACGCCTGGTATCTTTATAGTCCTGTCGGGTTTCGCCACC
TCTGACTTGAGCGTCGATTTTTGTGATGCTCGTCAGGGGGGCGGAGCCTATGGAAAAACGCCAGCAACGC
GGCCTTTTTACGGTTCCTGGCCTTTTGCTGGCCTTTTGCTCACATGTTCTTTCCTGCGTTATCCCCTGAT
TCTGTGGATAACCGTATTACCGCCTTTGAGTGAGCTGATACCGCTCGCCGCAGCCGAACGACCGAGCGCA
GCGAGTCAGTGAGCGAGGAAGCGGAAGAGCGCCTGATGCGGTATTTTCTCCTTACGCATCTGTGCGGTAT
TTCACACCGCAATGGTGCACTCTCAGTACAATCTGCTCTGATGCCGCATAGTTAAGCCAGTATACACTCC
GCTATCGCTACGTGACTGGGTCATGGCTGCGCCCCGACACCCGCCAACACCCGCTGACGCGCCCTGACGG
GCTTGTCTGCTCCCGGCATCCGCTTACAGACAAGCTGTGACCGTCTCCGGGAGCTGCATGTGTCAGAGGT
TTTCACCGTCATCACCGAAACGCGCGAGGCAGCTGCGGTAAAGCTCATCAGCGTGGTCGTGAAGCGATTC
ACAGATGTCTGCCTGTTCATCCGCGTCCAGCTCGTTGAGTTTCTCCAGAAGCGTTAATGTCTGGCTTCTG
ATAAAGCGGGCCATGTTAAGGGCGGTTTTTTCCTGTTTGGTCACTGATGCCTCCGTGTAAGGGGGATTTC
TGTTCATGGGGGTAATGATACCGATGAAACGAGAGAGGATGCTCACGATACGGGTTACTGATGATGAACA
TGCCCGGTTACTGGAACGTTGTGAGGGTAAACAACTGGCGGTATGGATGCGGCGGGACCAGAGAAAAATC
ACTCAGGGTCAATGCCAGCGCTTCGTTAATACAGATGTAGGTGTTCCACAGGGTAGCCAGCAGCATCCTG
CGATGCAGATCCGGAACATAATGGTGCAGGGCGCTGACTTCCGCGTTTCCAGACTTTACGAAACACGGAA
ACCGAAGACCATTCATGTTGTTGCTCAGGTCGCAGACGTTTTGCAGCAGCAGTCGCTTCACGTTCGCTCG
CGTATCGGTGATTCATTCTGCTAACCAGTAAGGCAACCCCGCCAGCCTAGCCGGGTCCTCAACGACAGGA
GCACGATCATGCGCACCCGTGGGGCCGCCATGCCGGCGATAATGGCCTGCTTCTCGCCGAAACGTTTGGT
GGCGGGACCAGTGACGAAGGCTTGAGCGAGGGCGTGCAAGATTCCGAATACCGCAAGCGACAGGCCGATC
ATCGTCGCGCTCCAGCGAAAGCGGTCCTCGCCGAAAATGACCCAGAGCGCTGCCGGCACCTGTCCTACGA
GTTGCATGATAAAGAAGACAGTCATAAGTGCGGCGACGATAGTCATGCCCCGCGCCCACCGGAAGGAGCT
GACTGGGTTGAAGGCTCTCAAGGGCATCGGTCGAGATCCCGGTGCCTAATGAGTGAGCTAACTTACATTA
ATTGCGTTGCGCTCACTGCCCGCTTTCCAGTCGGGAAACCTGTCGTGCCAGCTGCATTAATGAATCGGCC
AACGCGCGGGGAGAGGCGGTTTGCGTATTGGGCGCCAGGGTGGTTTTTCTTTTCACCAGTGAGACGGGCA
ACAGCTGATTGCCCTTCACCGCCTGGCCCTGAGAGAGTTGCAGCAAGCGGTCCACGCTGGTTTGCCCCAG
CAGGCGAAAATCCTGTTTGATGGTGGTTAACGGCGGGATATAACATGAGCTGTCTTCGGTATCGTCGTAT
CCCACTACCGAGATATCCGCACCAACGCGCAGCCCGGACTCGGTAATGGCGCGCATTGCGCCCAGCGCCA
TCTGATCGTTGGCAACCAGCATCGCAGTGGGAACGATGCCCTCATTCAGCATTTGCATGGTTTGTTGAAA
ACCGGACATGGCACTCCAGTCGCCTTCCCGTTCCGCTATCGGCTGAATTTGATTGCGAGTGAGATATTTA
TGCCAGCCAGCCAGACGCAGACGCGCCGAGACAGAACTTAATGGGCCCGCTAACAGCGCGATTTGCTGGT
GACCCAATGCGACCAGATGCTCCACGCCCAGTCGCGTACCGTCTTCATGGGAGAAAATAATACTGTTGAT
GGGTGTCTGGTCAGAGACATCAAGAAATAACGCCGGAACATTAGTGCAGGCAGCTTCCACAGCAATGGCA
TCCTGGTCATCCAGCGGATAGTTAATGATCAGCCCACTGACGCGTTGCGCGAGAAGATTGTGCACCGCCG
CTTTACAGGCTTCGACGCCGCTTCGTTCTACCATCGACACCACCACGCTGGCACCCAGTTGATCGGCGCG
AGATTTAATCGCCGCGACAATTTGCGACGGCGCGTGCAGGGCCAGACTGGAGGTGGCAACGCCAATCAGC
AACGACTGTTTGCCCGCCAGTTGTTGTGCCACGCGGTTGGGAATGTAATTCAGCTCCGCCATCGCCGCTT
CCACTTTTTCCCGCGTTTTCGCAGAAACGTGGCTGGCCTGGTTCACCACGCGGGAAACGGTCTGATAAGA
GACACCGGCATACTCTGCGACATCGTATAACGTTACTGGTTTCACATTCACCACCCTGAATTGACTCTCT
TCCGGGCGCTATCATGCCATACCGCGAAAGGTTTTGCGCCATTCGATGGTGTCCGGGATCTCGACGCTCT
CCCTTATGCGACTCCTGCATTAGGAAGCAGCCCAGTAGTAGGTTGAGGCCGTTGAGCACCGCCGCCGCAA
GGAATGGTGCATGCAAGGAGATGGCGCCCAACAGTCCCCCGGCCACGGGGCCTGCCACCATACCCACGCC
GAAACAAGCGCTCATGAGCCCGAAGTGGCGAGCCCGATCTTCCCCATCGGTGATGTCGGCGATATAGGCG
CCAGCAACCGCACCTGTGGCGCCGGTGATGCCGGCCACGATGCGTCCGGCGTAGAGGATCGAGATCTCGA
TCCCGCGAAAT
Features (pLannotate 1.2.2; 22 found; start..end, strand, type, name):
      1..19      +  promoter       T7 promoter: promoter for bacteriophage T7 RNA polymerase
     20..44      +  protein_bind   lac operator: The lac repressor binds to the lac operator to inhibit transcription in E. coli. This inhibition can be relieved by adding lactose or isopropyl-β-D-thiogalactopyranoside (IPTG). lac repressor encoded by lacI
     59..81      +  RBS            RBS: efficient ribosome binding site from bacteriophage T7 gene 10 (Olins and Rangwala, 1989)
     97..120     +  CDS            8xHis: 8xHis affinity tag
    151..867     +  CDS            mEGFP: mEGFP is a basic (constitutively fluorescent) green fluorescent protein published in 2002, derived from Aequorea victoria. It has moderate acid sensitivity.
    910..978     +  CDS            Pias2 (fragment): PIAS2_RAT - Also known as Miz1, Piasx. Experimental evidence at protein level: Swiss-Prot protein existence level 1. Functions as an E3-type small ubiquitin-like modifier (SUMO) ligase, stabilizing the interaction between UBE2I and the substrate, and as a SUMO-tethering factor. Plays a crucial role as a transcriptional coregulation in various cellular pathways, including the STAT pathway, the p53 pathway and the steroid hormone signaling pathway. The effects of this transcriptional coregulation, transactivation or silencing may vary depending upon the biological context and PIAS2 isoform studi
   1006..1023    +  CDS            TEV site (fragment): tobacco etch virus (TEV) protease recognition and cleavage site
   1066..1083    +  CDS            9xHis (fragment): 9xHis affinity tag
   1093..1142    +  CDS            SET1 (fragment): solubility-enhancement tag derived from T7 phage gene 10B
   1150..1197    +  terminator     T7 terminator: transcription terminator for bacteriophage T7 RNA polymerase
   1234..1662    +  rep_origin     f1 ori (sequence partly withheld): f1 bacteriophage origin of replication; arrow indicates direction of (+) strand synthesis
   1715..1819    +  promoter       AmpR promoter: bla
   1820..2680    +  CDS            AmpR: β-lactamase; bla; confers resistance to ampicillin, carbenicillin, and related antibiotics
   2851..3439    +  rep_origin     ori: high-copy-number ColE1/pMB1/pBR322/pUC origin of replication
   3625..3764    -  misc_feature   bom: basis of mobility region from pBR322
   3866..4057    -  CDS            rop: Rop protein, which maintains plasmids at low copy number; rop
   4074..4454    +  CDS            YPB1_ECOLX: Protein predicted: Swiss-Prot protein existence level 4. From Escherichia coli.
   4526..4817    -  CDS            TcR (fragment): tetracycline efflux protein; tet; confers resistance to tetracycline
   4832..4853    -  protein_bind   CAP binding site: CAP binding activates transcription in the presence of cAMP. E. coli catabolite activator protein
   4866..5948    -  CDS            lacI: lac repressor; lacI; The lac repressor binds to the lac operator to inhibit transcription in E. coli. This inhibition can be relieved by adding lactose or isopropyl-β-D-thiogalactopyranoside (IPTG).
   5949..6026    -  promoter       lacI promoter: lacI
   6034..6313    -  CDS            TcR (fragment): tetracycline efflux protein; tet; confers resistance to tetracycline
