[The description below was written by a language model from this plasmid's Addgene catalogue record and pLannotate feature annotations shown in this document.]
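Description:
GFP-(SIM)1 is a 6,334 bp bacterial expression plasmid that produces a fluorescent "client" protein used to study SUMO–SIM scaffolds in phase separation experiments. The catalogue lists both backbone and promoter as unknown. The annotated sequence, however, shows a pET-like architecture: a T7 promoter with an adjacent lac operator, the T7 gene 10 ribosome binding site and a T7 terminator, together with a plasmid-borne lacI gene under its own promoter. Expression should therefore depend on T7 RNA polymerase and be inducible with IPTG. Propagation in E. coli relies on a ColE1/pBR322-type origin accompanied by the bom region and the rop gene, which fits the recorded low copy number. Selection is by ampicillin through β-lactamase. An f1 origin is also present, and two tetracycline-resistance fragments appear to be non-functional pBR322 remnants.

The open reading frame begins with an N-terminal polyhistidine tag, recorded as His10 in the backbone notes and detected as 8xHis by the annotation software. This is followed by monomeric EGFP and a short fragment of PIAS2 (PIASx) corresponding to a single SUMO-interacting motif. The record gives the species as human, although the automated match was to the rat orthologue. Downstream lie a partial TEV protease site match, a second short histidine stretch and a small fragment annotated as a T7 gene 10B-derived solubility tag. The backbone notes describe a His10-TEV-cloning sites-TEV-RK design, but only the downstream TEV site was annotated. The insert was cloned between BamHI and XhoI.

The purified monovalent GFP-SIM protein serves as a tracer whose recruitment into condensates formed by multivalent SUMO and SIM scaffolds can be followed by fluorescence.
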