Addgene plasmid #126954: GFP-(SIM)1
Purpose: Bacterial expression plasmid for eGFP-(SIM)1 client to assess SUMO-SIM scaffolds.
Depositing lab: Michael Rosen. Depositing organization: University of Texas Southwestern Medical Center. Publication: Compositional Control of Phase-Separated Cellular Bodies. Banani SF, Rice AM, Peeples WB, Lin Y, Jain S, Parker R, Rosen MK. Cell. 2016 Jul 28;166(3):651-663. doi: 10.1016/j.cell.2016.06.010. Epub 2016 Jun 30. PubMed 27374333.
Backbone
  Vector backbone: unknown
  Backbone manufacturer: unknown
  Backbone size w/o insert (bp): 5000
  Total vector size (bp): 6334
  Modifications to backbone: His10-tev-cloning sites-tev-RK see attachment
  Vector type: Bacterial Expression
Growth in bacteria
  Bacterial resistance: Ampicillin, 100 μg/mL
  Growth temperature: 37°C
  Growth strain: DH5alpha
  Copy number: Low Copy
Gene/Insert
  Gene/Insert name: EGFP-SUMO interacting motif (SIM) from PIASx
  Species: H. sapiens (human)
  Insert size (bp): 1056
  Entrez Gene: PIAS2 (a.k.a. ARIP3, DIP, MIZ1, PIASX, SIZ2, ZMIZ4)
  Promoter: unknown
  Tag / fusion protein: eGFP (N terminal on insert)
  Cloning method: Restriction Enzyme; 5′ cloning site BamHI (not destroyed); 3′ cloning site XhoI (not destroyed)
  Sequencing primers: 5′ T7: 5'-TAATACGACTCACTATAGGG-3'; 3′ T7-Term: 5'-GCTAGTTATTGCTCAGCGG-3'
Terms and licenses: Academic/Nonprofit Terms; Industry Terms: Not Available to Industry
How to cite: GFP-(SIM)1 was a gift from Michael Rosen (Addgene plasmid # 126954 ; http://n2t.net/addgene:126954 ; RRID:Addgene_126954)
